Addgene plasmid #178030: pMSCV Cdk2ap1CAN-HA
Purpose: Retroviral vector for the purpose of overexpression in mammalian cell culture
Depositing lab: Lin He. Depositing organization: University of California, Berkeley. Publication: A mouse-specific retrotransposon drives a conserved Cdk2ap1 isoform essential for development. Modzelewski AJ, Shao W, Chen J, Lee A, Qi X, Noon M, Tjokro K, Sales G, Biton A, Anand A, Speed TP, Xuan Z, Wang T, Risso D, He L. Cell. 2021 Oct 7. pii: S0092-8674(21)01104-1. doi: 10.1016/j.cell.2021.09.021. PubMed 34644528.
Backbone
  Vector backbone: pMSCV PIG (Puro IRES GFP empty vector)
  Backbone manufacturer: David Bartel
  Backbone size w/o insert (bp): 7657
  Total vector size (bp): 8058
  Vector type: Mammalian Expression, Retroviral
  Selectable markers: Puromycin
Growth in bacteria
  Bacterial resistance: Ampicillin, 100 μg/mL
  Growth temperature: 37°C
  Growth strain: NEB Stable
  Copy number: High Copy
Gene/Insert
  Gene/Insert name: Cdk2ap1 (alt name: Cdk2ap1 Chimeric)
  Species: M. musculus (mouse)
  Insert size (bp): 342
  Mutation: First N-Terminal 27aa are deleted
  GenBank ID: 13445
  Entrez Gene: Cdk2ap1 (a.k.a. Apc10, Cdkap1, DORC1, Doc1, ST19, doc-1, p12)
  Promoter: GAG
  Tag / fusion protein: HA (C terminal on insert)
  Cloning method: Restriction Enzyme; 5′ cloning site XHO1 (not destroyed); 3′ cloning site EcoRi (not destroyed)
  Sequencing primers: 5′ cccttgaacctcctcgttcgacc; 3′ gagacgtgctacttccatttgt
Terms and licenses: Academic/Nonprofit Terms; Industry Terms: Not Available to Industry
How to cite: pMSCV Cdk2ap1CAN-HA was a gift from Lin He (Addgene plasmid # 178030 ; http://n2t.net/addgene:178030 ; RRID:Addgene_178030)
