[The description below was written by a language model from this plasmid's Addgene catalogue record and pLannotate feature annotations shown in this document.]
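Description:
pMSCV Cdk2ap1CAN-HA is a gammaretroviral (murine stem cell virus–based) expression plasmid built on the pMSCV PIG (Puro IRES GFP) backbone and intended for overexpression of a mouse Cdk2ap1 isoform in cultured mammalian cells. It is propagated in E. coli through a high-copy ColE1/pUC-type origin with ampicillin selection from the β-lactamase gene. Short fragments of lacI, lacZα, rop, bom, TcR and env annotated in the bacterial portion appear to be non-functional cloning remnants.

The proviral region is bounded by MESV-type 5′ and 3′ LTRs and contains the Ψ packaging signal plus a truncated, start-codon-less gag segment, which together allow the transcript to be packaged into retroviral particles when the viral proteins are supplied in trans. The insert, a 342 bp mouse Cdk2ap1 coding sequence cloned between XhoI and EcoRI sites, sits just downstream of gag. The record lists the promoter as "GAG", but no separate promoter is annotated upstream of the insert, so expression in this layout is normally driven by the 5′ LTR. The protein carries a C-terminal HA epitope, annotated only as a short fragment of a 3xHA element, which is consistent with a single tag. The catalogue fields are not fully self-consistent about the insert. The name suggests a canonical form ("CAN"), while the alternative name reads "Chimeric" and the mutation field states that the first 27 N-terminal residues are deleted. The exact isoform should therefore be checked against the sequence.

Downstream, a mouse PGK promoter drives a bicistronic cassette of puromycin N-acetyltransferase, an EMCV IRES and EGFP. Transduced cells can thus be selected with puromycin and tracked by fluorescence, while the tagged protein can be detected through HA.
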