Features (pLannotate 1.2.2; 23 found; start..end, strand, type, name):
    579..920     +  misc_feature   MESV Ψ: packaging signal of murine embryonic stem cell virus
    987..1403    +  CDS            gag (truncated): truncated Moloney murine leukemia virus (MMLV) gag gene lacking the start codon
   1428..1769    +  CDS            Cdk2ap1: CDKA1_MOUSE - Also known as Cdkap1, Doc1. Experimental evidence at protein level: Swiss-Prot protein existence level 1. specific inhibitor of the cell-cycle kinase CDK2. From Mus musculus (Mouse).
   1797..1825    +  CDS            3xHA (fragment): three tandem HA epitope tags
   1840..2339    +  promoter       PGK promoter: mouse phosphoglycerate kinase 1 promoter
   2360..2959    +  CDS            PuroR: puromycin N-acetyltransferase; pac from Streptomyces alboniger; confers resistance to puromycin
   3125..3587    +  misc_feature   IRES: internal ribosome entry site (IRES) of the encephalomyocarditis virus (EMCV)
   3601..4320    +  CDS            EGFP: the original enhanced GFP (Yang et al., 1996) mammalian codon-optimized
   4337..4363    +  misc_feature   MCS (fragment): pBluescript multiple cloning site
   4422..4936    +  LTR            3' LTR: 3' long terminal repeat from murine embryonic stem cell virus
   5098..5114    -  protein_bind   lac operator: The lac repressor binds to the lac operator to inhibit transcription in E. coli. This inhibition can be relieved by adding lactose or isopropyl-β-D-thiogalactopyranoside (IPTG). lac repressor encoded by lacI
   5122..5152    -  promoter       lac promoter: promoter for the E. coli lac operon
   5167..5188    -  protein_bind   CAP binding site: CAP binding activates transcription in the presence of cAMP. E. coli catabolite activator protein
   5201..5293    -  CDS            lacI (fragment): lac repressor; lacI; The lac repressor binds to the lac operator to inhibit transcription in E. coli. This inhibition can be relieved by adding lactose or isopropyl-β-D-thiogalactopyranoside (IPTG).
   5476..6064    -  rep_origin     ori: high-copy-number ColE1/pMB1/pBR322/pUC origin of replication
   6235..7095    -  CDS            AmpR: β-lactamase; bla; confers resistance to ampicillin, carbenicillin, and related antibiotics
   7096..7200    -  promoter       AmpR promoter: bla
   7295..7330    +  CDS            rop (fragment): Rop protein, which maintains plasmids at low copy number; rop
   7432..7531    +  misc_feature   bom (fragment): basis of mobility region from pBR322
   7537..7686    -  CDS            lacZα (fragment): LacZα fragment of β-galactosidase; lacZ fragment
   7686..7887    -  CDS            TcR (fragment): tetracycline efflux protein; tet; confers resistance to tetracycline
   7888..7986    +  CDS            env (fragment): murine leukemia virus gPr80 envelope polyprotein precursor; env; proteolytically cleaved into gp70SU and p15TM subunits
   8028..515     +  LTR            5' LTR (across the origin): 5' long terminal repeat from murine embryonic stem cell virus
>Addgene plasmid #178030 | pMSCV Cdk2ap1CAN-HA | addgene full sequence | sequence record 377458 | Addgene NGS Result
TGAAAGACCCCACCTGTAGGTTTGGCAAGCTAGCTTAAGTAACGCCATTTTGCAAGGCATGGAAAATACA
TAACTGAGAATAGAGAAGTTCAGATCAAGGTTAGGAACAGAGAGACAGCAGAATATGGGCCAAACAGGAT
ATCTGTGGTAAGCAGTTCCTGCCCCGGCTCAGGGCCAAGAACAGATGGTCCCCAGATGCGGTCCCGCCCT
CAGCAGTTTCTAGAGAACCATCAGATGTTTCCAGGGTGCCCCAAGGACCTGAAATGACCCTGTGCCTTAT
TTGAACTAACCAATCAGTTCGCTTCTCGCTTCTGTTCGCGCGCTTCTGCTCCCCGAGCTCAATAAAAGAG
CCCACAACCCCTCACTCGGCGCGCCAGTCCTCCGATAGACTGCGTCGCCCGGGTACCCGTATTCCCAATA
AAGCCTCTTGCTGTTTGCATCCGAATCGTGGACTCGCTGATCCTTGGGAGGGTCTCCTCAGATTGATTGA
CTGCCCACCTCGGGGGTCTTTCATTTGGAGGTTCCACCGAGATTTGGAGACCCCTGCCCAGGGACCACCG
ACCCCCCCGCCGGGAGGTAAGCTGGCCAGCGGTCGTTTCGTGTCTGTCTCTGTCTTTGTGCGTGTTTGTG
CCGGCATCTAATGTTTGCGCCTGCGTCTGTACTAGTTAGCTAACTAGCTCTGTATCTGGCGGACCCGTGG
TGGAACTGACGAGTTCTGAACACCCGGCCGCAACCCTGGGAGACGTCCCAGGGACTTTGGGGGCCGTTTT
TGTGGCCCGACCTGAGGAAGGGAGTCGATGTGGAATCCGACCCCGTCAGGATATGTGGTTCTGGTAGGAG
ACGAGAACCTAAAACAGTTCCCGCCTCCGTCTGAATTTTTGCTTTCGGTTTGGAACCGAAGCCGCGCGTC
TTGTCTGCTGCAGCGCTGCAGCATCGTTCTGTGTTGTCTCTGTCTGACTGTGTTTCTGTATTTGTCTGAA
AATTAGGGCCAGACTGTTACCACTCCCTTAAGTTTGACCTTAGGTCACTGGAAAGATGTCGAGCGGATCG
CTCACAACCAGTCGGTAGATGTCAAGAAGAGACGTTGGGTTACCTTCTGCTCTGCAGAATGGCCAACCTT
TAACGTCGGATGGCCGCGAGACGGCACCTTTAACCGAGACCTCATCACCCAGGTTAAGATCAAGGTCTTT
TCACCTGGCCCGCATGGACACCCAGACCAGGTCCCCTACATCGTGACCTGGGAAGCCTTGGCTTTTGACC
CCCCTCCCTGGGTCAAGCCCTTTGTACACCCTAAGCCTCCGCCTCCTCTTCCTCCATCCGCCCCGTCTCT
CCCCCTTGAACCTCCTCGTTCGACCCCGCCTCGATCCTCCCTTTATCCAGCCCTCACTCCTTCTCTAGGC
GCCGGAATTAGATCTCTCGAGGCCACCATGTCGTACAAGCCGAACTTGACCGCGCACATGCCCGCCGCCG
CCCTCAACGCCGGAAGTGTCCACTCACCCTCTACTAGCATGGCGACCTCCTCCCAATATCGCCAGCTGCT
GAGTGACTATGGGCCTCCATCGCTAGGCTACACCCAGGGAACTGGAAATAGCCAGGTGCCTCAGAGTAAA
TATGCAGAGCTGCTGGCCATCATTGAAGAGTTGGGGAAAGAGATCAGACCGACGTATGCAGGGAGCAAGA
GCGCCATGGAGAGGCTAAAACGAGGCATCATTCATGCCCGGAGCCTGGTTCGGGAGTGCTTGGCTGAAAC
GGAACGGAATGCCAGGTCCGAATTCGCGGCCGCCGGTGGTTCTGGTTACCCATACGATGTTCCAGATTAC
GCTTAGTAGTAATTCTACCGGGTAGGGGAGGCGCTTTTCCCAAGGCAGTCTGGAGCATGCGCTTTAGCAG
CCCCGCTGGGCACTTGGCGCTACACAAGTGGCCTCTGGCCTCGCACACATTCCACATCCACCGGTAGGCG
CCAACCGGCTCCGTTCTTTGGTGGCCCCTTCGCGCCACCTTCTACTCCTCCCCTAGTCAGGAAGTTCCCC
CCCGCCCCGCAGCTCGCGTCGTGCAGGACGTGACAAATGGAAGTAGCACGTCTCACTAGTCTCGTGCAGA
TGGACAGCACCGCTGAGCAATGGAAGCGGGTAGGCCTTTGGGGCAGCGGCCAATAGCAGCTTTGCTCCTT
CGCTTTCTGGGCTCAGAGGCTGGGAAGGGGTGGGTCCGGGGGCGGGCTCAGGGGCGGGCTCAGGGGCGGG
GCGGGCGCCCGAAGGTCCTCCGGAGGCCCGGCATTCTGCACGCTTCAAAAGCGCACGTCTGCCGCGCTGT
TCTCCTCTTCCTCATCTCCGGGCCTTTCGACCTGCAGCCCAAGCTTACCATGACCGAGTACAAGCCCACG
GTGCGCCTCGCCACCCGCGACGACGTCCCCAGGGCCGTACGCACCCTCGCCGCCGCGTTCGCCGACTACC
CCGCCACGCGCCACACCGTCGATCCGGACCGCCACATCGAGCGGGTCACCGAGCTGCAAGAACTCTTCCT
CACGCGCGTCGGGCTCGACATCGGCAAGGTGTGGGTCGCGGACGACGGCGCCGCGGTGGCGGTCTGGACC
ACGCCGGAGAGCGTCGAAGCGGGGGCGGTGTTCGCCGAGATCGGCCCGCGCATGGCCGAGTTGAGCGGTT
CCCGGCTGGCCGCGCAGCAACAGATGGAAGGCCTCCTGGCGCCGCACCGGCCCAAGGAGCCCGCGTGGTT
CCTGGCCACCGTCGGCGTCTCGCCCGACCACCAGGGCAAGGGTCTGGGCAGCGCCGTCGTGCTCCCCGGA
GTGGAGGCGGCCGAGCGCGCCGGGGTGCCCGCCTTCCTGGAGACCTCCGCGCCCCGCAACCTCCCCTTCT
ACGAGCGGCTCGGCTTCACCGTCACCGCCGACGTCGAGGTGCCCGAAGGACCGCGCACCTGGTGCATGAC
CCGCAAGCCCGGTGCCTGACGCCCGCCCCACGACCCGCAGCGCCCGACCGAAAGGAGCGCACGACCCCAT
GCATCCAATTCCGCCCCCCCCCCCTAACGTTACTGGCCGAAGCCGCTTGGAATAAGGCCGGTGTGCGTTT
GTCTATATGTTATTTTCCACCATATTGCCGTCTTTTGGCAATGTGAGGGCCCGGAAACCTGGCCCTGTCT
TCTTGACGAGCATTCCTAGGGGTCTTTCCCCTCTCGCCAAAGGAATGCAAGGTCTGTTGAATGTCGTGAA
GGAAGCAGTTCCTCTGGAAGCTTCTTGAAGACAAACAACGTCTGTAGCGACCCTTTGCAGGCAGCGGAAC
CCCCCACCTGGCGACAGGTGCCTCTGCGGCCAAAAGCCACGTGTATAAGATACACCTGCAAAGGCGGCAC
AACCCCAGTGCCACGTTGTGAGTTGGATAGTTGTGGAAAGAGTCAAATGGCTCTCCTCAAGCGTATTCAA
CAAGGGGCTGAAGGATGCCCAGAAGGTACCCCATTGTATGGGATCTGATCTGGGGCCTCGGTGCACATGC
TTTACATGTGTTTAGTCGAGGTTAAAAAAACGTCTAGGCCCCCCGAACCACGGGGACGTGGTTTTCCTTT
GAAAAACACGATGATAATATGGCCACAACCATGGTGAGCAAGGGCGAGGAGCTGTTCACCGGGGTGGTGC
CCATCCTGGTCGAGCTGGACGGCGACGTAAACGGCCACAAGTTCAGCGTGTCTGGCGAGGGCGAGGGCGA
TGCCACCTACGGCAAGCTGACCCTGAAGTTCATCTGCACCACCGGCAAGCTGCCCGTGCCCTGGCCCACC
CTCGTGACCACCCTGACCTACGGCGTGCAGTGCTTCAGCCGCTACCCCGACCACATGAAGCAGCACGACT
TCTTCAAGTCCGCCATGCCCGAAGGCTACGTCCAGGAGCGCACCATCTTCTTCAAGGACGACGGCAACTA
CAAGACCCGCGCCGAGGTGAAGTTCGAGGGCGACACCCTGGTGAACCGCATCGAGCTGAAGGGCATCGAC
TTCAAGGAGGACGGCAACATCCTGGGGCACAAGCTGGAGTACAACTACAACAGCCACAACGTCTATATCA
TGGCCGACAAGCAGAAGAACGGCATCAAGGCGAACTTCAAGATCCGCCACAACATCGAGGACGGCAGCGT
GCAGCTCGCCGACCACTACCAGCAGAACACCCCCATCGGCGACGGCCCCGTGCTGCTGCCCGACAACCAC
TACCTGAGCACCCAGTCCGCCCTGAGCAAAGACCCCAACGAGAAGCGCGATCACATGGTCCTGCTGGAGT
TCGTGACCGCCGCCGGGATCACTCTCGGCATGGACGAGCTGTACAAGTAATGAATTAATTAAGAATTATC
AAGCTTATCGATACCGTCGACCTGCAGCCAAGCTTATCGATAAAATAAAAGATTTTATTTAGTCTCCAGA
AAAAGGGGGGAATGAAAGACCCCACCTGTAGGTTTGGCAAGCTAGCTTAAGTAACGCCATTTTGCAAGGC
ATGGAAAATACATAACTGAGAATAGAGAAGTTCAGATCAAGGTTAGGAACAGAGAGACAGCAGAATATGG
GCCAAACAGGATATCTGTGGTAAGCAGTTCCTGCCCCGGCTCAGGGCCAAGAACAGATGGTCCCCAGATG
CGGTCCCGCCCTCAGCAGTTTCTAGAGAACCATCAGATGTTTCCAGGGTGCCCCAAGGACCTGAAATGAC
CCTGTGCCTTATTTGAACTAACCAATCAGTTCGCTTCTCGCTTCTGTTCGCGCGCTTCTGCTCCCCGAGC
TCAATAAAAGAGCCCACAACCCCTCACTCGGCGCGCCAGTCCTCCGATAGACTGCGTCGCCCGGGTACCC
GTGTATCCAATAAACCCTCTTGCAGTTGCATCCGACTTGTGGTCTCGCTGTTCCTTGGGAGGGTCTCCTC
TGAGTGATTGACTACCCGTCAGCGGGGGTCTTTCATGGGTAACAGTTTCTTGAAGTTGGAGAACAACATT
CTGAGGGTAGGAGTCGAATATTAAGTAATCCTGACTCAATTAGCCACTGTTTTGAATCCACATACTCCAA
TACTCCTGAAATAGTTCATTATGGACAGCGCAGAAAGAGCTGGGGAGAATTGTGAAATTGTTATCCGCTC
ACAATTCCACACAACATACGAGCCGGAAGCATAAAGTGTAAAGCCTGGGGTGCCTAATGAGTGAGCTAAC
TCACATTAATTGCGTTGCGCTCACTGCCCGCTTTCCAGTCGGGAAACCTGTCGTGCCAGCTGCATTAATG
AATCGGCCAACGCGCGGGGAGAGGCGGTTTGCGTATTGGGCGCTCTTCCGCTTCCTCGCTCACTGACTCG
CTGCGCTCGGTCGTTCGGCTGCGGCGAGCGGTATCAGCTCACTCAAAGGCGGTAATACGGTTATCCACAG
AATCAGGGGATAACGCAGGAAAGAACATGTGAGCAAAAGGCCAGCAAAAGGCCAGGAACCGTAAAAAGGC
CGCGTTGCTGGCGTTTTTCCATAGGCTCCGCCCCCCTGACGAGCATCACAAAAATCGACGCTCAAGTCAG
AGGTGGCGAAACCCGACAGGACTATAAAGATACCAGGCGTTTCCCCCTGGAAGCTCCCTCGTGCGCTCTC
CTGTTCCGACCCTGCCGCTTACCGGATACCTGTCCGCCTTTCTCCCTTCGGGAAGCGTGGCGCTTTCTCA
TAGCTCACGCTGTAGGTATCTCAGTTCGGTGTAGGTCGTTCGCTCCAAGCTGGGCTGTGTGCACGAACCC
CCCGTTCAGCCCGACCGCTGCGCCTTATCCGGTAACTATCGTCTTGAGTCCAACCCGGTAAGACACGACT
TATCGCCACTGGCAGCAGCCACTGGTAACAGGATTAGCAGAGCGAGGTATGTAGGCGGTGCTACAGAGTT
CTTGAAGTGGTGGCCTAACTACGGCTACACTAGAAGAACAGTATTTGGTATCTGCGCTCTGCTGAAGCCA
GTTACCTTCGGAAAAAGAGTTGGTAGCTCTTGATCCGGCAAACAAACCACCGCTGGTAGCGGTGGTTTTT
TTGTTTGCAAGCAGCAGATTACGCGCAGAAAAAAAGGATCTCAAGAAGATCCTTTGATCTTTTCTACGGG
GTCTGACGCTCAGTGGAACGAAAACTCACGTTAAGGGATTTTGGTCATGAGATTATCAAAAAGGATCTTC
ACCTAGATCCTTTTAAATTAAAAATGAAGTTTTAAATCAATCTAAAGTATATATGAGTAAACTTGGTCTG
ACAGTTACCAATGCTTAATCAGTGAGGCACCTATCTCAGCGATCTGTCTATTTCGTTCATCCATAGTTGC
CTGACTCCCCGTCGTGTAGATAACTACGATACGGGAGGGCTTACCATCTGGCCCCAGTGCTGCAATGATA
CCGCGAGACCCACGCTCACCGGCTCCAGATTTATCAGCAATAAACCAGCCAGCCGGAAGGGCCGAGCGCA
GAAGTGGTCCTGCAACTTTATCCGCCTCCATCCAGTCTATTAATTGTTGCCGGGAAGCTAGAGTAAGTAG
TTCGCCAGTTAATAGTTTGCGCAACGTTGTTGCCATTGCTACAGGCATCGTGGTGTCACGCTCGTCGTTT
GGTATGGCTTCATTCAGCTCCGGTTCCCAACGATCAAGGCGAGTTACATGATCCCCCATGTTGTGCAAAA
AAGCGGTTAGCTCCTTCGGTCCTCCGATCGTTGTCAGAAGTAAGTTGGCCGCAGTGTTATCACTCATGGT
TATGGCAGCACTGCATAATTCTCTTACTGTCATGCCATCCGTAAGATGCTTTTCTGTGACTGGTGAGTAC
TCAACCAAGTCATTCTGAGAATAGTGTATGCGGCGACCGAGTTGCTCTTGCCCGGCGTCAATACGGGATA
ATACCGCGCCACATAGCAGAACTTTAAAAGTGCTCATCATTGGAAAACGTTCTTCGGGGCGAAAACTCTC
AAGGATCTTACCGCTGTTGAGATCCAGTTCGATGTAACCCACTCGTGCACCCAACTGATCTTCAGCATCT
TTTACTTTCACCAGCGTTTCTGGGTGAGCAAAAACAGGAAGGCAAAATGCCGCAAAAAAGGGAATAAGGG
CGACACGGAAATGTTGAATACTCATACTCTTCCTTTTTCAATATTATTGAAGCATTTATCAGGGTTATTG
TCTCATGAGCGGATACATATTTGAATGTATTTAGAAAAATAAACAAATAGGGGTTCCGCGCACATTTCCC
CGAAAAGTGCCACCTGACGTCTAAGAAACCATTATTATCATGACATTAACCTATAAAAATAGGCGTATCA
CGAGGCCCTTTCGTCTCGCGCGTTTCGGTGATGACGGTGAAAACCTCTGACACATGCAGCTCCCGGAGAC
GGTCACAGCTTGTCTGTAAGCGGATGCCGGGAGCAGACAAGCCCGTCAGGGCGCGTCAGCGGGTGTTGGC
GGGTGTCGGGGCTGGCTTAACTATGCGGCATCAGAGCAGATTGTACTGAGAGTGCACCATATGCGGTGTG
AAATACCGCACAGATGCGTAAGGAGAAAATACCGCATCAGGCGCCATTCGCCATTCAGGCTGCGCAACTG
TTGGGAAGGGCGATCGGTGCGGGCCTCTTCGCTATTACGCCAGCTGGCGAAAGGGGGATGTGCTGCAAGG
CGATTAAGTTGGGTAACGCCAGGGTTTTCCCAGTCACGACGTTGTAAAACGACGGCGCAAGGAATGGTGC
ATGCAAGGAGATGGCGCCCAACAGTCCCCCGGCCACGGGGCCTGCCACCATACCCACGCCGAAACAAGCG
CTCATGAGCCCGAAGTGGCGAGCCCGATCTTCCCCATCGGTGATGTCGGCGATATAGGCGCCAGCAACCG
CACCTGTGGCGCCGGTGATGCCGGCCACGATGCGTCCGGCGTAGAGGCGATTAGTCCAATTTGTTAAAGA
CAGGATATCAGTGGTCCAGGCTCTAGTTTTGACTCAACAATATCACCAGCTGAAGCCTATAGAGTACGAG
CCATAGATAAAATAAAAGATTTTATTTAGTCTCCAGAAAAAGGGGGGAA
